>Addgene plasmid #153782 | pGBW-m4252946 | addgene full sequence | sequence record 301676 | Ginkgo NGS Result
ATATATGGGCTATGAACTAATGACCCCGTAATTGATTACTAGATCTGGCTACACTCGATCAGCAGTTAGA
TAATAAAATCGCTATCCATCGAAGATGGATGTGTGTTGGTTTTTTGTGTGTGTAACGCAACGATTGATAG
CATAACCCCTTGGGGCCTCTAAACGGGTCTTGAGGGGTTTTTTGAATTGAGAGGTAGCTGAAGCTGCTGT
TATGACCACTAGAGGGAAGAAGATACCTGTGGAGCTAATGGTCCAAGATGTCGGGAGCCGCGATCGCTGC
CAAAAAGGTAAGCTGACGATAGCTGACGAGATTCGATGCCCGACGAGCAAATGAGCGCCACGGCTGTTCG
CGTAAGCTCGAAACGACGGAGATTCGATAGAGCCAGAGTCGAGTTTAAACGATTCGGGATCTTAAGGATA
AATTTCTGGTAAGGAGGACACGTATGGAAGTGGGCAAGTTGGGGAAGCCGTATCCGTTGCTGAATCTGGC
ATATGTGGGAGTATAAGACGCGCAGCGTCGCATCAGGCATTTTTTTCTGCGCCAATGCACCTAGAATCGG
TTACCAATGCTTAATCAGTGAGGCACCTATCTCAGCGATCTGTCTATTTCGTTCATCCATAGTTGCCTGA
CTCCCCGTCGTGTAGATAACTACGATACGGGAGGGCTTACCATCTGGCCCCAGTGCTGCAATGATACCGC
GAGACCCACGCTCACCGGCTCCAGATTTATCAGCAATAAACCAGCCAGCCGGAAGGGCCGAGCGCAGAAG
TGGTCCTGCAACTTTATCCGCCTCCATCCAGTCTATCAACTGTTGCCGGGAAGCTAGAGTAAGTAGTTCG
CCAGTTAATAGTTTACGCAAGGTTGTTGCCATTGCTACAGGCATCGTGGTGTCACGCTCGTCGTTTGGTA
TGGCTTCATTCAGCTCCGGTTCCCAACGATCAAGGCGAGTTACATGATCCCCCATGTTGTGCAAAAAAGC
GGTTAGCTCCTTCGGTCCTCCAATCGTTGTCAGAAGTAAGTTGGCCGCAGTGTTATCACTCATGGTTATG
GCAGCACTGCATAATTCTCTTACTGTCATGCCATCCGTAAGATGCTTTTCTGTGACTGGTGAATACTCAA
CCAAGTCATTCTGAGAATAGTGTATGCGGCGACCGAGTTGCTCTTGCCCGGCGTCAATACGGGATAATAC
CGCGCCACATAGCAGAACTTTAAAAGTGCTCATCATTGGAAAGCGTTCTTCGGGGCGAAAACTCTCAAGG
ATCTTACCGCTGTTGAGATCCAGTTCGATGTAACCCACTCGCGCACCCAACTGATCTTCAGCATCTTTTA
CTTTCACCAGCGTTTCTGGGTGAGCAAAAACAGGAAGGCAAAATGCCGCAAAAAAGGGAATAAGGGCGAC
ACGGAAATGTTGAATACTCATGCGAAAGCCTCCTGCTGATCCTGTCTCTTGATAGATGTTTGCAAAAGCT
AGGACTCGATTATACGTTGACCGATCAGACTATCAATATCTAGGTTTAAACAGATCGGTACGCTGCCGTG
ACCAGGCTTGAGTACAATATCTGACGATTGGACTTCCTGGGTCCCAAGCTGGATTCCGACTGGCTGACTG
CCAAGCAACGATATGGATCGTCGAGACTCGCACTGAGAGGATCGTTCTCGGTACACCAGGCGCGCCTAGC
GTTACACACACAAAAAACCAACACACATCCATCTTCGATGGATAGCGATTTTATTATCTAAGACTAGGCT
TACATACTAGCTTATTCCTTTGCCCTCGGACGAGTGCTGGGGCGTCGGTTTCCACTATCGGCGAGTACTT
CTACACAGCCATCGGTCCAGACGGCGGCGCTTCTGCGGGCGATTTGTGTACGCCCGACAGTCCCGGCTCC
GGATCGGACGATTGCGTCGCATCGACCCTGCGCCCAAGCTGCATCATCGAAATTGCCGTCAACCAAGCTC
TGATAGAGTTGGTCAAGACCAATGCGGAGCATATACGCCCGGAGCCGGGGCGATCCTGCAAGCTCCGGAT
GCCTCCGCTCGAAGTAGCGCGTCTGCTGCTCCATACAAGCCAACCACGGCCTCCAGAAGAAGATGTTGGC
GACCTCGTATTGGGAATCCCCGAACATCGCCTCGCTCCAGTCAATGACCGCTGTTATGCGGCCATTGTCC
GTCAGGACATTGTTGGAGCCGAAATCCGCGTGCACGAGGTGCCGGACTTCGGGGCAGTCCTCGGCCCAAA
GCATCAGCTCATCGAGAGCCTGCGCGACGGACGCACTGACGGTGTCGTCCATCACAGTTTGCCAGTGATA
CACATGGGGATCAGCAATCGCGCATATGAAATCACGCCATGTAGTGTATTGACCGATTCCTTGCGGTCCG
AATGGGCCGAACCCGCTCGTCTGGCTAAGATCGGCGGCAGCGATGGCATCCATTGCCTCCGCGACCGGCT
GCAGAACAGCGGGCAGTTCGGTTTCAGGCAGGTCTTGCAACGTGACACCCTGTGCACGGCGGGAGATGCA
ATAGGTCAGGCTCTCGCTGAACTCCCCAATGTCAAGCACTTCCGGAATCGGGAGCGCGGCGGATGCAAAG
TGCCGATAAACATAACGATCTTTGTAGAAACCATCGGCGCAGCTATTTACCCGCAGGACATATCCACGCC
CTCCTACATCGAAGCTGAAAGCACGAGATTCTTCGCCCTCCGAGAGCTGCATCAGGTCGGAGACGCTGTC
GAACTTTTCGATCAGAAACTTCTCGACAGACGTCGCGGTGAGTTCAGGCTTTTTACCCATGTTGTCTAAC
AAAAAAGCCAAAAACGGCCAGAATTTAGCGGACAATTTACAAGTCTAACACTGAAAATTACATATTGACC
CAAATGATTACATTTCAAAAGGTGCCTAAAAAACTTCACAAAACACACTCGCCAACCCCGAGCGCATAGT
TCAAAACCGGAGCTTCAGCTACTTAAGAAGATAGGTACATAAAACCGACCAAAGAAACTGACGCCTCACT
TATCCCTCCCCTCACCAGAGGTCCGGCGCCTGTCGATTCAGGAGAGCCTACCCTAGGCCCGAACCCTGCG
TCCTGCGACGGAGAAAAGCCTACCGCACACCTACCGGCTGGTGGCCCCACCCTGCATTATAAGCCAACAG
AACGGGTGACGTCACGACACGACGAGGGCGCGCGCTCCCAAAGGTACGGGTGCACTGCCCAACGGCACCG
CCATAACTGCCGCCCCCGCAACAGACGACAAACCGAGTTCTCCAGTCAGTGACAAACTTCACGTCAGGGT
CCCCAGATGGTGCCCAGCCCATCTCACCCGAATAAGAGCTTTCCCGCATTAGCGAAGGGCTCAAGACCTT
GGGTTCTTGCCGCCCACCATGCCCCCCACCTTGTTTCAACGACCTCACAGCCCGCCTCACAAGCGTCTTC
CATTCAAGACTCGGGAACAGCCGCCATTTTGCTGCGCTCCCCCCAACCCCCAGTTCAGGGCAACCTTGCT
CGCGGACCCAGACTACAGCCCTTGGCGGTCTCTCCACACGCTTCCGTCCCACCGAGCGGCCCGGCGGCCA
CGAAAGCCCCGGCCAGCCCAGCAGCCCGCTACTCACCAAGTGACGATCACAGCGATCCACAAACAAGAAC
CGCGACCCAAATCCCGGCTGCGACGGAACTAGCTGTGCCACACCCGGCGCGTCCTTATATAATCATCGGC
GTTCACCGCCCCACGGAGATCCCTCCGCAGAATCGCCGAGAAGGGACTACTTTTCCTCGCCTGTTCCGCT
CTCTGGAAAGAAAACCAGTGCCCTAGAGTCACCCAAGTCCCGTCCTAAAATGTCCTTCTGCTGATACTGG
GGTTCTAAGGCCGAGTCTTATGAGCAGCGGGCCGCTGTCCTGAGCGTCCGGGCGGAAGGATCAGGACGCT
CCTGCGCCCTTCGTCTGACGTGGCAGCGCTCGCCGTGACGAGGGGGGCGCCCGCGGGAGGCGCCAAAACC
CGGCGCGGAGGCCAGGCGCGCCCCGATTTCGATATTCCTCGGATCTCGGATAGATCGGGATTGAGGATGT
AGGTTGAACTTCTCTCGGGTGATCCCGATCTCGGATATTCGGGATTGGAGTAATACCTGGCGATAGGCGC
TGCCAAGCAATAGCCAAGGCGCAAGGCCGGCCAAGAGACTTGCGATAGTTCGTTCGAGAGGTAGCCTGCA
AGATGGATCGGACGAAAGGTTTGAAGATTTTCCGACGAGGGCCTTGGAGAGTTCGGAAATTTAAATGCAA
CTATGGATGAACGAAATAGACAGATCGCTGAGATAGGTGCCTCACTGATTAAGCATTGGTAACTGTCAGA
CCAAGTTTACTCATATATACTTTAGATTGATTTAAAACTTCATTTTTAATTTAAAAGGATCTAGGTGAAG
ATCCTTTTTGATAATCTCATGACCAAAATCCCTTAACGTGAGTTTTCGTTCCACTGAGCGTCAGACCCCG
TAGAAAAGATCAAAGGATCTTCTTGAGATCCTTTTTTTCTGCGCGTAATCTGCTGCTTGCAAACAAAAAA
ACCACCGCTACCAGCGGTGGTTTGTTTGCCGGATCAAGAGCTACCAACTCTTTTTCCGAAGGTAACTGGC
TTCAGCAGAGCGCAGATACCAAATACTGTTCTTCTAGTGTAGCCGTAGTTAGGCCACCACTTCAAGAACT
CTGTAGCACCGCCTACATACCTCGCTCTGCTAATCCTGTTACCAGTGGCTGCTGCCAGTGGCGATAAGTC
GTGTCTTACCGGGTTGGACTCAAGACGATAGTTACCGGATAAGGCGCAGCGGTCGGGCTGAACGGGGGGT
TCGTGCACACAGCCCAGCTTGGAGCGAACGACCTACACCGAACTGAGATACCTACAGCGTGAGCTATGAG
AAAGCGCCACGCTTCCCGAAGGGAGAAAGGCGGACAGGTATCCGGTAAGCGGCAGGGTCGGAACAGGAGA
GCGCACGAGGGAGCTTCCAGGGGGAAACGCCTGGTATCTTTATAGTCCTGTCGGGTTTCGCCACCTCTGA
CTTGAGCGTCGATTTTTGTGATGCTCGTCAGGGGGGCGGAGCCTATGGAAAAACGCCAGCAACGCGGCCT
TTTTACGGTTCCTGGCCTTTTGCTGGCCTTTTGCTCACATGATTTAAATGAAACTCGTAATCGGAGAACG
GGTGCAATAGCAAGGACCAGATCGAACTTGACTGACGCAATTCTGAGCGTAGTCGAAACCCAGACAAGTC
GATCTCGCCAAGTAGCTGACTTGACTGGTTAATTAAGTTTCGATAGCCCAAGGTAACCAATGAGATTAGG
GAGGGAAGAAAGTTTGATGAACTACTTCTGACCCCTAGTGGTGTCCAGAAAAGACCATTAAAGGAATGTC
TTGATCGAAATCGAGAGATCGCCTGCAGGATAGCTGACGACCTTAAGGATAAATTTCTGGTAAGGAGGAC
ACGTATGGAAGTGGGCAAGTTGGGGAAGCCGTATCCGTTGCTGAATCTGGCATATGTGGGAGTATAAGAC
GCGCAGCGTCGCATCAGGCATTTTTTTCTGCGCCAATGCCGGTAGATAGCAATCCGGCCCGAGGGGCACA
AAAAACCCCTCAAGACCCGTTTAGAGGCCCCAAGGGGTTATGCTACGATACCGATAGAGATGGGCCAATA
CCACATTTGTAGAGGTTTTACTTGCTTTAAAAAACCTCCCACACCTCCCCCTGAACCTGAAACATAAAAT
GAATGCAATTGTTGTTGTTAACTTGTTTATTGCAGCTTATAATGGTTACAAATAAAGCAATAGCATCACA
AATTTCACAAATAAAGCATTTTTTTCACTGCATTCTAGTTGTGGTTTGTCCAAACTCATCAATGTATCTT
ATCATGTCTGTGAGCTGAAGGTACGCTGTATCTCAGTCAGTCAAGCTAGCAGAGGCCTGCGGATCCTTAT
TGATGGTTCGCGTCTACTTTCGGGGCCTGGGCATCATTGAGCTTTTTGGCTTCCGCAAGCAGGTTGGCAC
TCTGTGATGGATCGTCTTTTAGGGACTGGATAAATGCATTTCTTTGTTCCTCATTCAGATTAGGAAGGTG
CAATATCTCGTAGAAAGCATTCTGCTGCTCCTTGTTAAACTTGTTATCAACTTTTGGAGCCTGTGCGTCA
TTCAGCTTCTTGGCTTCGGCCAGGAGATTTGCAGACTGCGAGGGATCGTCTTTCAGGCTCTGAATGAAAG
CGTTGCGTTGCTCTTCGTTCAGATTTGGTAAGTGAAGGATCTCATAGAAAGCGTTCTGCTGTTCTTTATT
AAACTTGTTATCGACGGCCTCGTCATGTTGTGCCAAGCCAAATTCACCCTGGAAATAGAGATTCTCGGAG
GCGGTCGTAGGAATGTCGTAATCTAGGGCGCCGCTTGAACTGATCTTTTTGAACCGGTTAGCCGCAGACA
CTGCAATAAAGTTCTTCTTCCATCTCCTTTTCCAGGGATTTATCAGCCCCGGGATTCGCCGTCCCGACTG
AAAGTAAAGGTTTTCTTGCAGGGTGGCTCGGTTGTCTAACATCTCTTCGCAAAGTTTGTTGATGTCTACT
GCTCCTTGCATGCTCAGTAGAACAGATAGCAAGCTGACCATCTTCTCGAAAGCTTCCGTAGTATCTTTCG
CGAGCAATATATCATTGTGCAGCTGCACGCACTGGGCCCAGAGCTTTGACGAACTCTCCACCCGCAGCTG
TTGAAGCACTGATAACAGAACTACGGATGTACACTTGACGTCAGACATTTTGCTCATGGTGGCGGCCGCT
GGCGGGTGTGTCGAGTGGATGGTAGGATCGACAAAGATCTGATCTGACGGTTCACTAAACCAGCTCTGCT
TATATAGACCTCCCACCGTACACGCCTACCGCCCATTTGCGTCAATGGGGCGGAGTTGTTACGACATTTT
GGAAAGTCCCGTTGATTTTGGTGCCAAAACAAACTCCCATTGACGTCAATGGGGTGGAGACTTGGAAATC
CCCGTGAGTCAAACCGCTATCCACGCCCATTGATGTACTGCCAAAACCGCATCAGCATGGTAATAGCGAT
GACTAATACGTAGATGTACTGCCAAGTAGGAAAGTCCCATAAGGTCATGTACTGGGCATAATGCCAGGCG
GGCCATTTACCGTCATTGACGTCAATAGGGGGCGTACTTGGCATATGATACACTTGATGTACTGCCAAGT
GGGCAGTTTACCGTAAATACTCCACCCATTGACGTCAATGGAAAGTCCCTATTGGCGTTACTATGGGAAC
ATACGTCATTATTGACGTCAATGGGCGGGGGTCGTTGGGCGGTCAGCCAGGCGGGCCATTTACCGTAAGT
TATGTAACGCGGAACTCC
Features (pLannotate 1.2.2; 21 found; start..end, strand, type, name):
      1..41      -  enhancer       CMV enhancer (fragment): human cytomegalovirus immediate early enhancer
     72..120     +  polyA_signal   poly(A) signal: synthetic polyadenylation signal
    138..184     +  terminator     T7 terminator: transcription terminator for bacteriophage T7 RNA polymerase
    189..260     -  misc_feature   5' β-globin insulator: insulator upstream of the human β-globin locus (Farrell et al., 2002)
    412..548     -  terminator     rrnG terminator: transcription terminator from the E. coli ribosomal RNA rrnG operon (Albrechtsen et al., 1991)
    561..1421    -  CDS            AmpR: β-lactamase; bla; confers resistance to ampicillin, carbenicillin, and related antibiotics
   1687..1735    -  polyA_signal   poly(A) signal: synthetic polyadenylation signal
   1763..2784    -  CDS            HygR (fragment): hygromycin B phosphotransferase confers resistance to hygromycin
   2794..4003    -  promoter       UbC promoter: human ubiquitin C promoter
   4267..4331    +  CDS            bla(M) (fragment): β-lactamase lacking the signal sequence; bla(M); allows cytosolic expression of β-lactamase
   4503..5091    +  rep_origin     ori: high-copy-number ColE1/pMB1/pBR322/pUC origin of replication
   5317..5388    -  misc_feature   3' β-globin insulator: insulator downstream of the human β-globin locus (Farrell et al., 2002)
   5433..5569    -  terminator     rrnG terminator: transcription terminator from the E. coli ribosomal RNA rrnG operon (Albrechtsen et al., 1991)
   5599..5645    -  terminator     T7 terminator: transcription terminator for bacteriophage T7 RNA polymerase
   5668..5737    +  CDS            large T antigen (fragment): large T antigen from SV40 (simian virus 40)
   5760..5881    +  polyA_signal   SV40 poly(A) signal: SV40 polyadenylation signal
   5962..6312    -  CDS            spa (fragment): SPA_STAAU - Experimental evidence at protein level: Swiss-Prot protein existence level 1. Plays a role in the inhibition of the host innate and adaptive immune responses. Possesses five immunoglobulin-binding domains that capture both the fragment crystallizable region (Fc region) and the Fab region (part of Ig that identifies antigen) of immunoglobulins (By similarity). In turn, Staphylococcus aureus is protected from phagocytic killing via inhibition of Ig Fc region. In addition, the host elicited B-cell response is prevented due to a decrease of antibody-secreting cell proliferation that en
   6394..6471    -  CDS            MYLK2 (fragment): MYLK2_HUMAN - Experimental evidence at protein level: Swiss-Prot protein existence level 1. Implicated in the level of global muscle contraction and cardiac function. Phosphorylates a specific serine in the N-terminus of a myosin light chain. From Homo sapiens (Human).
   6852..6903    -  promoter       CMVd2 promoter: truncated human cytomegalovirus (CMV) immediate early promoter that yields moderately reduced expression relative to the full-length promoter
   6966..6983    +  promoter       CMV promoter (fragment): human cytomegalovirus (CMV) immediate early promoter
   7056..7359    -  enhancer       CMV enhancer: human cytomegalovirus immediate early enhancer
