[The description below was written by a language model from this plasmid's Addgene catalogue record and pLannotate feature annotations shown in this document.]
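Description:
pGBW-m4252946 is a mammalian expression plasmid for the SARS-CoV-2 non-structural protein nsp7, built on a pTwist_CMV_Hygro_6 backbone from which an AarI site was removed. It is maintained in E. coli through a high-copy ColE1/pUC-type origin and an AmpR (β-lactamase) gene. For selection in mammalian cells it carries a hygromycin phosphotransferase cassette driven by the human ubiquitin C promoter and closed by a synthetic poly(A) signal. The sequenced record is 7,368 nt, somewhat more than the listed backbone and insert sizes add up to.

The payload is a wild-type nsp7 coding segment of about 250 bp, derived from the ORF1ab polyprotein gene and expressed from the CMV immediate-early enhancer/promoter, which spans the numbering origin of the circular map and reads on the reverse strand. The automated annotation does not label nsp7 itself, but an unannotated gap lies between the CMV promoter and the tag elements where the insert would be expected to sit. The catalogue lists a backbone-encoded C-terminal tag described as a cleavable TEV site plus TapTag. This fits the two downstream features on the same strand: a fragment matching myosin light chain kinase, which likely represents a calmodulin-binding peptide, and a fragment of Staphylococcus aureus protein A, which supplies IgG-binding domains. Together these are the components of a classical tandem affinity purification tag, though the TEV site is not annotated separately.

β-globin insulator elements and bacterial rrnG and T7 terminators flank the cassettes, presumably limiting transcriptional read-through between units. An SV40 poly(A) signal lies beyond the tag. The tag design suits transient or hygromycin-selected expression of nsp7 for affinity purification and interaction studies, although the record states only mammalian expression as the purpose.
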