Addgene plasmid #153782: pGBW-m4252946
Purpose: Mammalian expression plasmid for SARS-CoV-2 nsp7
Depositing lab: Ginkgo Bioworks & Benjie Chen. Depositing organization: Ginkgo Bioworks.
Backbone
  Vector backbone: pTwist_CMV_Hygro_6 with AarI site removed
  Backbone size w/o insert (bp): 6525
  Vector type: Mammalian Expression
  Selectable markers: Hygromycin
Growth in bacteria
  Bacterial resistance: Ampicillin, 100 μg/mL
  Growth temperature: 37°C
  Growth strain: DH5alpha
  Copy number: High Copy
Gene/Insert
  Gene/Insert name: SARS-CoV-2 nsp7
  Species: Severe acute respiratory syndrome coronavirus 2
  Insert size (bp): 248
  Mutation: wt
  Entrez Gene: ORF1ab (a.k.a. GU280_gp01)
  Promoter: CMV
  Tag / fusion protein: Cleavable TEV;TapTag (C terminal on backbone)
  Cloning method: Unknown
Resource information
  A portion of this plasmid was derived from a plasmid made by: GinkgoBioworks
Depositor comments: NCBI reference sequence: 43740578
How to cite: pGBW-m4252946 was a gift from Ginkgo Bioworks & Benjie Chen (Addgene plasmid # 153782 ; http://n2t.net/addgene:153782 ; RRID:Addgene_153782)
